>Addgene plasmid #16573 | G1BgSVNA-CDK4 | addgene partial sequence | sequence record 23092 | 16573 with Cdk4-R (gcaattggcatgaaggaaat)
CNCTTAANGGCGCATCAGATCCTTGATCGTTTCGGCTGGCAAGCCTGGTGGGGGTGCCTTGTCCAGATAT
GTCCTTAGGTCCTGGTCTACATGCTCAAACACCAGGGNTTACCTTGATCTCCCGGTCAGTTCGGGATGTG
GCACAGACGTCCATCAGCCGGACAACATTGGGATGCTCAAAAGCCTCCAGTCGCCTCAGTAAAGCCACCT
CACGAACTGTGCTGATGGGAAGGCCTCCTCCACCTCCTCCTCCATTGGGGACTCTCACACTCTTGAGGGC
CACAAAGTGGCCACTGTGGGGATCACGGGCCTTGTACACTGTCCCATAGGCACCGACACCAATTTCAGCC
ACTGGCTCATATCGAGAGGTAGCCATGGTGGAAGGATCCGCGGCCGCGAATTCCGGCGCCTAGAGAAGGA
GTGAGGGCTGGATAAAGGGAGGATCGAGGCGGGGTCGAACGAGGAGGTTCAAGGGGGAGAGACGGGGCGG
ATGGAGGAAGAGGAGGCGGAGGCTTAGGGTGTACAAAGGGCTTGACCCAGGGAGGGGGGTCAAAAGCCAA
GGCTTCCCAGGTCACGATGTAGGGGACCTGGTCTGGGTGTCCATGCGGGCCAGGTGAAAAGACCTTGATC
TTAACCTGGGTGATGAGGTCTCGGTTAAAGGTGCCGTCTCGCGGCCATCCGACGTTAAAGGTTGGNCATT
CTGCAGAGCAGAAGGTAACCCAACGTCTCTTCTTGACATCTACCGACTGGTTGTGAGCGATCCGCTCGAT
T
