[The description below was written by a language model from this plasmid's Addgene catalogue record.]
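Description:
G1BgSVNA-CDK4 is a retroviral mammalian expression plasmid carrying the human CDK4 open reading frame in the G1BgSVNA backbone. In bacteria it is maintained as a high-copy plasmid under ampicillin selection. In mammalian cells, stably transduced or transfected populations are selected with hygromycin. The depositor describes the parental vector as a retroviral vector encoding a hygromycin resistance gene and beta-galactosidase.

The CDK4 coding sequence was amplified by PCR from an expressed sequence tag clone and inserted as a NotI–SalI fragment. The NotI site at the 5′ junction is retained, while the 3′ SalI site is recorded as destroyed during cloning. No epitope tag or fusion partner is recorded. The record does not state which promoter drives CDK4. The listing of an MSCV-type primer for 5′ sequencing suggests that the insert lies downstream of retroviral 5′ sequences, as is usual in vectors where the long terminal repeat drives transcription, but this is not confirmed. It is also not stated whether the beta-galactosidase gene of the parental vector remains or was displaced by the CDK4 insert. No feature table or sequence annotation is available, so the arrangement of the LTRs, packaging signal and marker cassette cannot be described in detail.

As a retroviral vector, the plasmid would be introduced into a packaging cell line to produce virus for stable delivery of CDK4 into dividing mammalian cells. It was generated in a study that identified CDK4 as a target of c-MYC. This is consistent with its use for enforced CDK4 expression to examine the kinase's contribution to cell-cycle progression and proliferation downstream of MYC.
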