Addgene plasmid #16573: G1BgSVNA-CDK4
Depositing lab: Bert Vogelstein. Depositing organization: Johns Hopkins University and School of Medicine. Publication: Identification of CDK4 as a target of c-MYC. Hermeking H, Rago C, Schuhmacher M, Li Q, Barrett JF, Obaya AJ, O'Connell BC, Mateyak MK, Tam W, Kohlhuber F, Dang CV, Sedivy JM, Eick D, Vogelstein B, Kinzler KW. Proc Natl Acad Sci U S A. 2000 Feb 29. 97(5):2229-34. 10.1073/pnas.050586197 PubMed 10688915.
Backbone
  Vector backbone: G1BgSVNA
  Vector type: Mammalian Expression, Retroviral
  Selectable markers: Hygromycin
Growth in bacteria
  Bacterial resistance: Ampicillin, 100 μg/mL
  Growth temperature: 37°C
  Growth strain: DH5alpha
  Copy number: High Copy
Gene/Insert
  Gene/Insert name: CDK4
  Species: H. sapiens (human)
  Entrez Gene: CDK4 (a.k.a. CMM3, PSK-J3)
  Cloning method: Restriction Enzyme; 5′ cloning site NotI (not destroyed); 3′ cloning site SalI (destroyed during cloning)
  Sequencing primers: 5′ MSCV
Terms and licenses: Academic/Nonprofit Terms; Industry Terms: Not Available to Industry
Depositor comments: The CDK4 ORF was generated by PCR using the expressed sequence tag W77860 as a template and the primers 5'-GCGGATCCGC GGCCGCCTTC CACCATGGCT ACCTCTCGAT CTGAGC-3' and 5'-CGGTCGACTC ACTCCGGATT ACCTTCATC-3'. The resulting product was digested with the enzymes NotI and SalI and inserted into the respective sites of the vector G1BgSVNA (a retroviral vector encoding a hygromycin resistance gene and beta-galactosidase).
How to cite: G1BgSVNA-CDK4 was a gift from Bert Vogelstein (Addgene plasmid # 16573 ; http://n2t.net/addgene:16573 ; RRID:Addgene_16573)
